Addgene plasmid #179082: PB-PE SpRY
Purpose: All-in-one prime editor piggyBac transposon, SpRY variant
Depositing lab: Tobias Cantz. Depositing organization: Medizinische Hochschule Hannover. Publication: A selectable all-in-one CRISPR prime editing piggyBac transposon allows for highly efficient gene editing in human cell lines. Eggenschwiler R, Gschwendtberger T, Felski C, Jahn C, Langer F, Sterneckert J, Hermann A, Luhmann J, Steinemann D, Haase A, Martin U, Petri S, Cantz T. Sci Rep. 2021 Nov 12;11(1):22154. doi: 10.1038/s41598-021-01689-2. PubMed 34773059.
Backbone
  Vector backbone: PB-PE
  Backbone manufacturer: selfmade
  Backbone size w/o insert (bp): 8921
  Total vector size (bp): 13136
  Modifications to backbone: addition of 3' and 5' piggyBac repeats, addition of pU6-pegRNA(B12B) sequence, addition of CAG promoter, addition of bGH (pA)
  Vector type: Mammalian Expression, CRISPR, Synthetic Biology ; piggyBac transposon
  Selectable markers: Puromycin ; thymidine kinase
Growth in bacteria
  Bacterial resistance: Ampicillin, 100 μg/mL
  Growth temperature: 30°C
  Growth strain: NEB Stable
  Growth instructions: It is highly recommended to use NEB Stable at 30°C. Cloning efficiency and stability of plasmid can be compromised when using other strains / higher temperatures!
  Copy number: Unknown
Gene/Insert
  Gene/Insert name: SpCas9 SpRY_H480A-PE2-MMLV-RT(dBB)-P2A-PAC_dTK(dBB)
  Species: Synthetic
  Insert size (bp): 8016
  Mutation: A61R, L1111R, D1135L, S1136W, G1218K, E1219Q, N1317R, A1322R, R1333P, R1335Q, T1337R
  Promoter: CAG
  Tag / fusion protein: SV40 NLS (N terminal on insert); SV40 NLS (C terminal on insert)
  Cloning method: Unknown
  Sequencing primers: 5′ GCTGTCTCATCATTTTGGC
Resource information
  A portion of this plasmid was derived from a plasmid made by: 4260 bp of Cas9 SpRY was PCR amplified from pCMV-PE2-SpRY (Addgene Plasmid #159979)
Terms and licenses: Academic/Nonprofit Terms; Industry Terms: Not Available to Industry
Depositor comments: NOTE: An improved version of this plasmid is now available: https://www.addgene.org/235998/.
How to cite: PB-PE SpRY was a gift from Tobias Cantz (Addgene plasmid # 179082 ; http://n2t.net/addgene:179082 ; RRID:Addgene_179082)
