[The description below was written by a language model from this plasmid's Addgene catalogue record and pLannotate feature annotations shown in this document.]
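Description:
PB-PE SpRY is an all-in-one prime editing plasmid built as a piggyBac transposon for use in mammalian cells, about 13.1 kb in total. It is propagated in bacteria through a high-copy ColE1/pUC-type origin and an ampicillin resistance gene. The depositor notes that the plasmid can be unstable in standard strains and conditions. According to the record, the backbone was modified by adding 5' and 3' piggyBac repeats, which allow a co-supplied transposase to integrate the cargo into the genome. These repeats were not picked up by the automated feature annotation.

The cargo has two expression units. A human U6 promoter drives a pegRNA cassette that includes the S. pyogenes guide RNA scaffold. Downstream, a CAG promoter (CMV enhancer, chicken β-actin promoter and chimeric intron) drives one long open reading frame terminated by a bGH polyadenylation signal. This frame encodes a Cas9 nickase fused to the PE2 Moloney murine leukemia virus reverse transcriptase, flanked by SV40 nuclear localisation signals. The Cas9 portion carries the SpRY substitutions listed in the record (A61R through T1337R), which are known to greatly relax the PAM requirement, and was amplified from an existing PE2-SpRY plasmid. A P2A peptide links the editor to a puromycin N-acetyltransferase–truncated HSV thymidine kinase fusion. This fusion permits positive selection of cells carrying the transposon with puromycin. It also permits negative selection with nucleoside analogues such as ganciclovir, which would be consistent with enriching for cells that have lost the transposon.

The construct is intended for efficient prime editing in human cell lines, and the depositor notes that an improved version is now available.
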