Features (pLannotate 1.2.2; 17 found; start..end, strand, type, name):
     17..257     +  promoter       U6 promoter: RNA polymerase III promoter for human U6 snRNA
    294..369     +  misc_RNA       gRNA scaffold: guide RNA scaffold for the Streptococcus pyogenes CRISPR/Cas9 system
    415..794     +  enhancer       CMV enhancer: human cytomegalovirus immediate early enhancer
    796..1071    +  promoter       chicken β-actin promoter: No description available
   1072..2088    +  intron         chimeric intron: chimera between introns from chicken β-actin and rabbit β-globin
   2154..2172    +  promoter       T7 promoter: promoter for bacteriophage T7 RNA polymerase
   2243..6343    +  CDS            Cas9: Cas9 (Csn1) endonuclease from the Streptococcus pyogenes Type II CRISPR/Cas system generates RNA-guided double strand breaks in DNA
   6443..8474    +  CDS            gag-pol (fragment): Moloney murine leukemia virus Gag-Pol polyprotein; gag-pol; contains a read-through stop codon
   8603..9199    +  CDS            PuroR (fragment): puromycin N-acetyltransferase; pac from Streptomyces; confers resistance to puromycin
   9206..10201   +  CDS            ΔTK: truncated herpes simplex virus thymidine kinase (Salomon et al., 1995) confers sensitivity to nucleoside analogs such as acyclovir or ganciclovir
  10229..10340   +  polyA_signal   bGH poly(A) signal: bovine growth hormone polyadenylation signal
  10765..11353   -  rep_origin     ori: high-copy-number ColE1/pMB1/pBR322/pUC origin of replication
  11524..12384   -  CDS            AmpR: β-lactamase; bla; confers resistance to ampicillin, carbenicillin, and related antibiotics
  12385..12489   -  promoter       AmpR promoter: bla
  12584..12619   +  CDS            rop (fragment): Rop protein, which maintains plasmids at low copy number; rop
  12721..12768   +  misc_feature   bom (fragment): basis of mobility region from pBR322
  13088..13105   +  protein_bind   attB1 (fragment): mutant version of attB; recombination site for the Gateway® BP reaction BP Clonase™
>Addgene plasmid #179082 | PB-PE SpRY | addgene full sequence | sequence record 352656 | Addgene Partial NGS Result
CAAGGTCGGGCAGGAAGAGGGCCTATTTCCCATGATTCCTTCATATTTGCATATACGATACAAGGCTGTT
AGAGAGATAATTAGAATTAATTTGACTGTAAACACAAAGATATTAGTACAAAATACGTGACGTAGAAAGT
AATAATTTCTTGGGTAGTTTGCAGTTTTAAAATTATGTTTTAAAATGGACTATCATATGCTTACCGTAAC
TTGAAAGTATTTCGATTTCTTGGCTTTATATATCTTGTGGAAAGGACGAAACACCGGGTCTTCGTGGAGC
TCATCGAAGACCTGTTTTAGAGCTAGAAATAGCAAGTTAAAATAAGGCTAGTCCGTTATCAACTTGAAAA
AGTGGCACCGAGTCGGTGCAGAGACCGAATCGACCAGAGGTCTCGTTTTTTTCTAGACGCTAGCGACATT
GATTATTGACTAGTTATTAATAGTAATCAATTACGGGGTCATTAGTTCATAGCCCATATATGGAGTTCCG
CGTTACATAACTTACGGTAAATGGCCCGCCTGGCTGACCGCCCAACGACCCCCGCCCATTGACGTCAATA
ATGACGTATGTTCCCATAGTAACGCCAATAGGGACTTTCCATTGACGTCAATGGGTGGAGTATTTACGGT
AAACTGCCCACTTGGCAGTACATCAAGTGTATCATATGCCAAGTACGCCCCCTATTGACGTCAATGACGG
TAAATGGCCCGCCTGGCATTATGCCCAGTACATGACCTTATGGGACTTTCCTACTTGGCAGTACATCTAC
GTATTAGTCATCGCTATTACCATGGTCGAGGTGAGCCCCACGTTCTGCTTCACTCTCCCCATCTCCCCCC
CCTCCCCACCCCCAATTTTGTATTTATTTATTTTTTAATTATTTTGTGCAGCGATGGGGGCGGGGGGGGG
GGGGGGGCGCGCCAGGCGGGGCGGGGCGGGGCGAGGGGCGGGGCGGGGCGAGGCGGAGAGGTGCGGCGGC
AGCCAATCAGAGCGGCGCGCTCCGAAAGTTTCCTTTTATGGCGAGGCGGCGGCGGCGGCGGCCCTATAAA
AAGCGAAGCGCGCGGCGGGCGGGAGTCGCTGCGCGCTGCCTTCGCCCCGTGCCCCGCTCCGCCGCCGCCT
CGCGCCGCCCGCCCCGGCTCTGACTGACCGCGTTACTCCCACAGGTGAGCGGGCGGGACGGCCCTTCTCC
TCCGGGCTGTAATTAGCGCTTGGTTTAATGACGGCTTGTTTCTTTTCTGTGGCTGCGTGAAAGCCTTGAG
GGGCTCCGGGAGGGCCCTTTGTGCGGGGGGAGCGGCTCGGGGGGTGCGTGCGTGTGTGTGTGCGTGGGGA
GCGCCGCGTGCGGCTCCGCGCTGCCCGGCGGCTGTGAGCGCTGCGGGCGCGGCGCGGGGCTTTGTGCGCT
CCGCAGTGTGCGCGAGGGGAGCGCGGCCGGGGGCGGTGCCCCGCGGTGCGGGGGGGGCTGCGAGGGGAAC
AAAGGCTGCGTGCGGGGTGTGTGCGTGGGGGGGTGAGCAGGGGGTGTGGGCGCGTCGGTCGGGCTGCAAC
CCCCCCTGCACCCCCCTCCCCGAGTTGCTGAGCACGGCCCGGCTTCGGGTGCGGGGCTCCGTACGGGGCG
TGGCGCGGGGCTCGCCGTGCCGGGCGGGGGGTGGCGGCAGGTGGGGGTGCCGGGCGGGGCGGGGCCGCCT
CGGGCCGGGGAGGGCTCGGGGGAGGGGCGCGGCGGCCCCCGGAGCGCCGGCGGCTGTCGAGGCGCGGCGA
GCCGCAGCCATTGCCTTTTATGGTAATCGTGCGAGAGGGCGCAGGGACTTCCTTTGTCCCAAATCTGTGC
GGAGCCGAAATCTGGGAGGCGCCGCCGCACCCCCTCTAGCGGGCGCGGGGCGAAGCGGTGCGGCGCCGGC
AGGAAGGAAATGGGCGGGGAGGGCCTTCGTGCGTCGCCGCGCCGCCGTCCCCTTCTCCCTCTCCAGCCTC
GGGGCTGTCCGCGGGGGGACGGCTGCCTTCGGGGGGGACGGGGCAGGGCGGGGTTCGGCTTCTGGCGTGT
GACCGGCGGCTCTAGAGCCTCTGCTAACCATGTTCATGCCTTCTTCTTTTTCCTACAGCTCCTGGGCAAC
GTGCTGGTTATTGTGCTGTCTCATCATTTTGGCAAAGAATTGATAGCGGCCGCTAATACGACTCACTATA
GGGAGAGCCGCCACCATGAAACGGACAGCCGACGGAAGCGAGTTCGAGTCACCAAAGAAGAAGCGGAAAG
TCGACAAGAAGTACAGCATCGGCCTGGACATCGGCACCAACTCTGTGGGCTGGGCCGTGATCACCGACGA
GTACAAGGTGCCCAGCAAGAAATTCAAGGTGCTGGGCAACACCGACCGGCACAGCATCAAGAAGAACCTG
ATCGGAGCCCTGCTGTTCGACAGCGGCGAAACAGCCGAGAGAACCCGGCTGAAGAGAACCGCCAGAAGAA
GATACACCAGACGGAAGAACCGGATCTGCTATCTGCAAGAGATCTTCAGCAACGAGATGGCCAAGGTGGA
CGACAGCTTCTTCCACAGACTGGAAGAGTCCTTCCTGGTGGAAGAGGATAAGAAGCACGAGCGGCACCCC
ATCTTCGGCAACATCGTGGACGAGGTGGCCTACCACGAGAAGTACCCCACCATCTACCACCTGAGAAAGA
AACTGGTGGACAGCACCGACAAGGCCGACCTGCGGCTGATCTATCTGGCCCTGGCCCACATGATCAAGTT
CCGGGGCCACTTCCTGATCGAGGGCGACCTGAACCCCGACAACAGCGACGTGGACAAGCTGTTCATCCAG
CTGGTGCAGACCTACAACCAGCTGTTCGAGGAAAACCCCATCAACGCCAGCGGCGTGGACGCCAAGGCCA
TCCTGTCTGCCAGACTGAGCAAGAGCAGACGGCTGGAAAATCTGATCGCCCAGCTGCCCGGCGAGAAGAA
GAATGGCCTGTTCGGAAACCTGATTGCCCTGAGCCTGGGCCTGACCCCCAACTTCAAGAGCAACTTCGAC
CTGGCCGAGGATGCCAAACTGCAGCTGAGCAAGGACACCTACGACGACGACCTGGACAACCTGCTGGCCC
AGATCGGCGACCAGTACGCCGACCTGTTTCTGGCCGCCAAGAACCTGTCCGACGCCATCCTGCTGAGCGA
CATCCTGAGAGTGAACACCGAGATCACCAAGGCCCCCCTGAGCGCCTCTATGATCAAGAGATACGACGAG
CACCACCAGGACCTGACCCTGCTGAAAGCTCTCGTGCGGCAGCAGCTGCCTGAGAAGTACAAAGAGATTT
TCTTCGACCAGAGCAAGAACGGCTACGCCGGCTACATTGACGGCGGAGCCAGCCAGGAAGAGTTCTACAA
GTTCATCAAGCCCATCCTGGAAAAGATGGACGGCACCGAGGAACTGCTCGTGAAGCTGAACAGAGAGGAC
CTGCTGCGGAAGCAGCGGACCTTCGACAACGGCAGCATCCCCCACCAGATCCACCTGGGAGAGCTGCACG
CCATTCTGCGGCGGCAGGAAGATTTTTACCCATTCCTGAAGGACAACCGGGAAAAGATCGAGAAGATCCT
GACCTTCCGCATCCCCTACTACGTGGGCCCTCTGGCCAGGGGAAACAGCAGATTCGCCTGGATGACCAGA
AAGAGCGAGGAAACCATCACCCCCTGGAACTTCGAGGAAGTGGTGGACAAGGGCGCTTCCGCCCAGAGCT
TCATCGAGCGGATGACCAACTTCGATAAGAACCTGCCCAACGAGAAGGTGCTGCCCAAGCACAGCCTGCT
GTACGAGTACTTCACCGTGTATAACGAGCTGACCAAAGTGAAATACGTGACCGAGGGAATGAGAAAGCCC
GCCTTCCTGAGCGGCGAGCAGAAAAAGGCCATCGTGGACCTGCTGTTCAAGACCAACCGGAAAGTGACCG
TGAAGCAGCTGAAAGAGGACTACTTCAAGAAAATCGAGTGCTTCGACTCCGTGGAAATCTCCGGCGTGGA
AGATCGGTTCAACGCCTCCCTGGGCACATACCACGATCTGCTGAAAATTATCAAGGACAAGGACTTCCTG
GACAATGAGGAAAACGAGGACATTCTGGAAGATATCGTGCTGACCCTGACACTGTTTGAGGACAGAGAGA
TGATCGAGGAACGGCTGAAAACCTATGCCCACCTGTTCGACGACAAAGTGATGAAGCAGCTGAAGCGGCG
GAGATACACCGGCTGGGGCAGGCTGAGCCGGAAGCTGATCAACGGCATCCGGGACAAGCAGTCCGGCAAG
ACAATCCTGGATTTCCTGAAGTCCGACGGCTTCGCCAACAGAAACTTCATGCAGCTGATCCACGACGACA
GCCTGACCTTTAAAGAGGACATCCAGAAAGCCCAGGTGTCCGGCCAGGGCGATAGCCTGCACGAGCACAT
TGCCAATCTGGCCGGCAGCCCCGCCATTAAGAAGGGCATCCTGCAGACAGTGAAGGTGGTGGACGAGCTC
GTGAAAGTGATGGGCCGGCACAAGCCCGAGAACATCGTGATCGAAATGGCCAGAGAGAACCAGACCACCC
AGAAGGGACAGAAGAACAGCCGCGAGAGAATGAAGCGGATCGAAGAGGGCATCAAAGAGCTGGGCAGCCA
GATCCTGAAAGAACACCCCGTGGAAAACACCCAGCTGCAGAACGAGAAGCTGTACCTGTACTACCTGCAG
AATGGGCGGGATATGTACGTGGACCAGGAACTGGACATCAACCGGCTGTCCGACTACGATGTGGACGCTA
TCGTGCCTCAGAGCTTTCTGAAGGACGACTCCATCGACAACAAGGTGCTGACCAGAAGCGACAAGAACCG
GGGCAAGAGCGACAACGTGCCCTCCGAAGAGGTCGTGAAGAAGATGAAGAACTACTGGCGGCAGCTGCTG
AACGCCAAGCTGATTACCCAGAGAAAGTTCGACAATCTGACCAAGGCCGAGAGAGGCGGCCTGAGCGAAC
TGGATAAGGCCGGCTTCATCAAGAGACAGCTGGTGGAAACCCGGCAGATCACAAAGCACGTGGCACAGAT
CCTGGACTCCCGGATGAACACTAAGTACGACGAGAATGACAAGCTGATCCGGGAAGTGAAAGTGATCACC
CTGAAGTCCAAGCTGGTGTCCGATTTCCGGAAGGATTTCCAGTTTTACAAAGTGCGCGAGATCAACAACT
ACCACCACGCCCACGACGCCTACCTGAACGCCGTCGTGGGAACCGCCCTGATCAAAAAGTACCCTAAGCT
GGAAAGCGAGTTCGTGTACGGCGACTACAAGGTGTACGACGTGCGGAAGATGATCGCCAAGAGCGAGCAG
GAAATCGGCAAGGCTACCGCCAAGTACTTCTTCTACAGCAACATCATGAACTTTTTCAAGACCGAGATTA
CCCTGGCCAACGGCGAGATCCGGAAGCGGCCTCTGATCGAGACAAACGGCGAAACCGGGGAGATCGTGTG
GGATAAGGGCCGGGATTTTGCCACCGTGCGGAAAGTGCTGAGCATGCCCCAAGTGAATATCGTGAAAAAG
ACCGAGGTGCAGACAGGCGGCTTCAGCAAAGAGTCTATCAGACCCAAGAGGAACAGCGATAAGCTGATCG
CCAGAAAGAAGGACTGGGACCCTAAGAAGTACGGCGGCTTCCTGTGGCCCACCGTGGCCTATTCTGTGCT
GGTGGTGGCCAAAGTGGAAAAGGGCAAGTCCAAGAAACTGAAGAGTGTGAAAGAGCTGCTGGGGATCACC
ATCATGGAAAGAAGCAGCTTCGAGAAGAATCCCATCGACTTTCTGGAAGCCAAGGGCTACAAAGAAGTGA
AAAAGGACCTGATCATCAAGCTGCCTAAGTACTCCCTGTTCGAGCTGGAAAACGGCCGGAAGAGAATGCT
GGCCTCTGCCAAGCAGCTGCAGAAGGGAAACGAACTGGCCCTGCCCTCCAAATATGTGAACTTCCTGTAC
CTGGCCAGCCACTATGAGAAGCTGAAGGGCTCCCCCGAGGATAATGAGCAGAAACAGCTGTTTGTGGAAC
AGCACAAGCACTACCTGGACGAGATCATCGAGCAGATCAGCGAGTTCTCCAAGAGAGTGATCCTGGCCGA
CGCTAATCTGGACAAAGTGCTGTCCGCCTACAACAAGCACCGGGATAAGCCCATCAGAGAGCAGGCCGAG
AATATCATCCACCTGTTTACCCTGACCAGACTGGGAGCCCCTAGAGCCTTCAAGTACTTTGACACCACCA
TCGACCCCAAGCAGTACAGAAGCACCAAAGAGGTGCTGGACGCCACCCTGATCCACCAGAGCATCACCGG
CCTGTACGAGACACGGATCGACCTGTCTCAGCTGGGAGGCGACTCTGGAGGATCTAGCGGAGGATCCTCT
GGCAGCGAGACACCAGGAACAAGCGAGTCAGCAACACCAGAGAGCAGTGGCGGCAGCAGCGGCGGCAGCA
GCACCCTAAATATAGAAGATGAGTATCGGCTACATGAAACCTCAAAAGAGCCAGATGTTTCTCTAGGGTC
CACATGGCTGTCTGATTTTCCTCAGGCCTGGGCGGAAACCGGGGGCATGGGACTGGCAGTTCGCCAAGCT
CCTCTGATCATACCTCTGAAAGCAACCTCTACCCCCGTGTCCATAAAACAATACCCCATGTCACAAGAAG
CCAGACTGGGGATCAAGCCCCACATACAGAGACTGTTGGACCAGGGAATACTGGTACCCTGCCAGTCCCC
CTGGAACACGCCCCTGCTACCCGTTAAGAAACCAGGGACTAATGATTATAGGCCTGTCCAGGATCTGAGA
GAAGTCAACAAGCGGGTGGAGGACATCCACCCCACCGTGCCCAACCCTTACAACCTCTTGAGCGGGCTCC
CACCGTCCCACCAGTGGTACACTGTGCTTGATTTAAAGGATGCCTTTTTCTGCCTGAGACTCCACCCCAC
CAGTCAGCCTCTCTTCGCCTTTGAGTGGAGAGATCCAGAGATGGGAATCTCAGGACAATTGACCTGGACC
AGACTCCCACAGGGTTTCAAAAACAGTCCCACCCTGTTTAATGAGGCACTGCACAGGGACCTAGCAGACT
TCAGAATCCAGCACCCAGACTTGATCCTGCTACAGTACGTGGATGACTTACTGCTGGCCGCCACTTCTGA
GCTAGACTGCCAACAAGGTACTCGGGCCCTGTTACAAACCCTAGGGAACCTCGGGTATCGGGCCTCGGCC
AAGAAAGCCCAAATTTGCCAGAAACAGGTCAAGTATCTGGGGTATCTTCTAAAAGAGGGTCAGAGATGGC
TGACTGAGGCCAGAAAAGAGACTGTGATGGGGCAGCCTACTCCCAAGACCCCTCGACAACTAAGGGAGTT
CCTAGGGAAGGCAGGCTTCTGTCGCCTCTTCATCCCTGGGTTTGCAGAAATGGCAGCCCCCCTGTACCCT
CTCACCAAACCGGGGACTCTGTTTAATTGGGGCCCAGACCAACAAAAGGCCTATCAAGAAATCAAGCAAG
CTCTTCTAACTGCCCCAGCCCTGGGGTTGCCAGATTTGACTAAGCCCTTTGAACTCTTTGTCGACGAGAA
GCAGGGCTACGCCAAAGGTGTCCTAACGCAAAAACTGGGACCTTGGCGTCGGCCGGTGGCCTACCTGTCC
AAAAAGCTAGACCCAGTAGCAGCTGGGTGGCCCCCTTGCCTACGGATGGTAGCAGCCATTGCCGTACTGA
CAAAGGATGCAGGCAAGCTAACCATGGGACAGCCACTAGTCATTCTGGCCCCCCATGCAGTAGAGGCACT
AGTCAAACAACCCCCCGACCGCTGGCTTTCCAACGCCCGGATGACTCACTATCAGGCCTTGCTTTTGGAC
ACGGACCGGGTCCAGTTCGGCCCGGTGGTAGCCCTGAACCCGGCTACGCTGCTCCCACTGCCTGAGGAAG
GGCTGCAACACAACTGCCTTGATATCCTGGCCGAAGCCCACGGAACCCGACCCGACCTAACGGACCAGCC
GCTCCCAGACGCCGACCACACCTGGTACACGGATGGAAGCAGTCTCTTACAAGAGGGACAGCGTAAGGCG
GGAGCTGCGGTGACCACCGAGACAGAGGTAATCTGGGCTAAAGCCCTGCCAGCCGGGACATCCGCTCAGC
GGGCTGAACTGATAGCACTCACCCAGGCCCTAAAGATGGCAGAAGGTAAGAAGCTAAATGTTTATACTGA
TAGCCGTTATGCTTTTGCTACTGCCCATATCCATGGAGAAATATACAGAAGGCGTGGGTGGCTCACATCA
GAAGGCAAAGAGATCAAAAATAAAGACGAGATCTTGGCCCTACTAAAAGCCCTCTTTCTGCCCAAAAGAC
TTAGCATAATCCATTGTCCAGGACATCAAAAGGGACACAGCGCCGAGGCTAGAGGCAACCGGATGGCTGA
CCAAGCGGCCCGAAAGGCAGCCATCACAGAGACTCCAGACACCTCTACCCTCCTCATAGAAAATTCATCA
CCCTCTGGCGGCTCAAAAAGAACCGCCGACGGCAGCGAATTCGAGCCCAAGAAGAAGAGGAAAGTCGGCT
CCGGCGCTACCAATTTCTCCCTGCTCAAGCAAGCCGGAGACGTCGAGGAAAACCCAGGCCCAATGACCGA
GTACAAGCCCACGGTGCGCCTCGCCACCCGCGACGACGTCCCCAGGGCCGTACGCACCCTCGCCGCCGCG
TTCGCCGACTACCCCGCCACGCGCCACACCGTCGATCCGGACCGCCACATCGAGCGGGTCACCGAGCTGC
AAGAACTCTTCCTCACGCGCGTCGGGCTCGACATCGGCAAGGTGTGGGTCGCGGACGACGGCGCCGCGGT
GGCGGTCTGGACCACGCCGGAGAGCGTCGAAGCGGGGGCGGTGTTCGCCGAGATCGGCCCGCGCATGGCC
GAGTTGAGCGGTTCCCGGCTGGCCGCGCAGCAACAGATGGAAGGCCTCCTGGCGCCGCACCGGCCCAAGG
AGCCCGCGTGGTTCCTGGCCACCGTCGGCGTCTCGCCCGACCACCAGGGCAAGGGTCTGGGCAGCGCCGT
CGTGCTCCCCGGAGTGGAGGCGGCCGAGCGCGCCGGGGTGCCCGCCTTCCTGGAGACATCCGCGCCCCGC
AACCTCCCCTTCTACGAGCGGCTCGGCTTCACCGTCACCGCCGACGTCGAGGTGCCCGAAGGACCGCGCA
CCTGGTGCATGACCCGCAAGCCCGGTGCCGGCTCCATGCCCACGCTACTGCGGGTTTATATAGACGGTCC
TCACGGGATGGGGAAAACCACCACCACGCAACTGCTGGTGGCCCTGGGTTCGCGCGACGATATCGTCTAC
GTACCCGAGCCGATGACTTACTGGCAGGTGCTGGGGGCTTCCGAGACAATCGCGAACATCTACACCACAC
AACACCGCCTCGACCAGGGTGAGATATCGGCCGGGGACGCGGCGGTGGTAATGACAAGCGCCCAGATAAC
AATGGGCATGCCTTATGCCGTGACCGACGCCGTTCTGGCTCCTCATATCGGGGGGGAGGCTGGGAGCTCA
CATGCCCCGCCCCCGGCCCTCACCCTCATCTTCGACCGCCATCCCATCGCCGCCCTCCTGTGCTACCCGG
CCGCGCGATACCTTATGGGCAGCATGACCCCCCAGGCCGTGCTGGCGTTCGTGGCCCTCATCCCGCCGAC
CTTGCCCGGCACAAACATCGTGTTGGGGGCCCTTCCGGAGGACAGACACATCGACCGCCTGGCCAAACGC
CAGCGCCCCGGCGAGCGGCTTGACCTGGCTATGCTGGCCGCGATTCGCCGCGTTTACGGGCTGCTTGCCA
ATACGGTGCGGTATCTGCAGGGCGGCGGGTCGTGGCGGGAGGATTGGGGACAGCTTTCGGGGACGGCCGT
GCCGCCCCAGGGTGCCGAGCCCCAGAGCAACGCGGGCCCACGACCCCATATCGGGGACACGTTATTTACC
CTGTTTCGGGCCCCCGAGTTGCTGGCCCCCAACGGCGACCTGTACAACGTGTTTGCCTGGGCCTTGGACG
TCTTGGCCAAACGCCTCCGTCCCATGCACGTCTTTATCCTGGATTACGACCAATCGCCCGCCGGCTGCCG
GGACGCCCTGCTGCAACTTACCTCCGGGATGGTCCAGACCCACGTCACCACCCCCGGCTCCATACCGACG
ATCTGCGACCTGGCGCGCACGTTTGCCCGGGAGATGGGGGAGGCTAACTGAGCTCTAGAGCTCGCTGATC
AGCCTCGACTGTGCCTTCTAGTTGCCAGCCATCTGTTGTTTGCCCCTCCCCCGTGCCTTCCTTGACCCTG
GAAGGTGCCACTCCCACTGTCCTTTCCTAATAAAATGAGGAAATTGCATCGCATTGTCTGAGTAGGTGTC
ATTCTATTCTGGGGGGTGGGGTGGGGCAGGACAGCAAGGGGGAGGATTGGGAGGACAATAGCAGGCATGC
TGGGGATGCGGTGGGCTCTATGGGGCGCGCCTAAAAGTTTTGTTACTTTATAGAAGAAATTTTGAGTTTT
TGTTTTTTTTTAATAAATAAATAAACATAAATAAATTGTTTGTTGAATTTATTATTAGTATGTAAGTGTA
AATATAATAAAACTTAATATCTATTCAAATTAATAAATAAACCTCGATATACAGACCGATAAAACACATG
CGTCAATTTTACGCATGATTATCTTTAACGTACGTCACAATATGATTATCTTTCTAGGGTTAAACATGTG
AGCAAAAGGCCAGCAAAAGGCCAGGAACCGTAAAAAGGCCGCGTTGCTGGCGTTTTTCCATAGGCTCCGC
CCCCCTGACGAGCATCACAAAAATCGACGCTCAAGTCAGAGGTGGCGAAACCCGACAGGACTATAAAGAT
ACCAGGCGTTTCCCCCTGGAAGCTCCCTCGTGCGCTCTCCTGTTCCGACCCTGCCGCTTACCGGATACCT
GTCCGCCTTTCTCCCTTCGGGAAGCGTGGCGCTTTCTCATAGCTCACGCTGTAGGTATCTCAGTTCGGTG
TAGGTCGTTCGCTCCAAGCTGGGCTGTGTGCACGAACCCCCCGTTCAGCCCGACCGCTGCGCCTTATCCG
GTAACTATCGTCTTGAGTCCAACCCGGTAAGACACGACTTATCGCCACTGGCAGCAGCCACTGGTAACAG
GATTAGCAGAGCGAGGTATGTAGGCGGTGCTACAGAGTTCTTGAAGTGGTGGCCTAACTACGGCTACACT
AGAAGAACAGTATTTGGTATCTGCGCTCTGCTGAAGCCAGTTACCTTCGGAAAAAGAGTTGGTAGCTCTT
GATCCGGCAAACAAACCACCGCTGGTAGCGGTGGTTTTTTTGTTTGCAAGCAGCAGATTACGCGCAGAAA
AAAAGGATCTCAAGAAGATCCTTTGATCTTTTCTACGGGGTCTGACGCTCAGTGGAACGAAAACTCACGT
TAAGGGATTTTGGTCATGAGATTATCAAAAAGGATCTTCACCTAGATCCTTTTAAATTAAAAATGAAGTT
TTAAATCAATCTAAAGTATATATGAGTAAACTTGGTCTGACAGTTACCAATGCTTAATCAGTGAGGCACC
TATCTCAGCGATCTGTCTATTTCGTTCATCCATAGTTGCCTGACTCCCCGTCGTGTAGATAACTACGATA
CGGGAGGGCTTACCATCTGGCCCCAGTGCTGCAATGATACCGCGACTCCCACGCTCACCGGCTCCAGATT
TATCAGCAATAAACCAGCCAGCCGGAAGGGCCGAGCGCAGAAGTGGTCCTGCAACTTTATCCGCCTCCAT
CCAGTCTATTAATTGTTGCCGGGAAGCTAGAGTAAGTAGTTCGCCAGTTAATAGTTTGCGCAACGTTGTT
GCCATTGCTACAGGCATCGTGGTGTCACGCTCGTCGTTTGGTATGGCTTCATTCAGCTCCGGTTCCCAAC
GATCAAGGCGAGTTACATGATCCCCCATGTTGTGCAAAAAAGCGGTTAGCTCCTTCGGTCCTCCGATCGT
TGTCAGAAGTAAGTTGGCCGCAGTGTTATCACTCATGGTTATGGCAGCACTGCATAATTCTCTTACTGTC
ATGCCATCCGTAAGATGCTTTTCTGTGACTGGTGAGTACTCAACCAAGTCATTCTGAGAATAGTGTATGC
GGCGACCGAGTTGCTCTTGCCCGGCGTCAATACGGGATAATACCGCGCCACATAGCAGAACTTTAAAAGT
GCTCATCATTGGAAAACGTTCTTCGGGGCGAAAACTCTCAAGGATCTTACCGCTGTTGAGATCCAGTTCG
ATGTAACCCACTCGTGCACCCAACTGATCTTCAGCATCTTTTACTTTCACCAGCGTTTCTGGGTGAGCAA
AAACAGGAAGGCAAAATGCCGCAAAAAAGGGAATAAGGGCGACACGGAAATGTTGAATACTCATACTCTT
CCTTTTTCAATATTATTGAAGCATTTATCAGGGTTATTGTCTCATGAGCGGATACATATTTGAATGTATT
TAGAAAAATAAACAAATAGGGGTTCCGCGCACATTTCCCCGAAAAGTGCCACCTGACGTCTAAGAAACCA
TTATTATCATGACATTAACCTATAAAAATAGGCGTATCACGAGGCCCTTTCGTCTCGCGCGTTTCGGTGA
TGACGGTGAAAACCTCTGACACATGCAGCTCCCGGAGACGGTCACAGCTTGTCTGTAAGCGGATGCCGGG
AGCAGACAAGCCCGTCAGGGCGCGTCAGCGGGTGTTGGCGGGTGTCGGGGCTGGCTTAACTATGCGGCAT
CAGAGCAGATTGTACTGAGAGTGCACCAATTTGTTAACCCTAGAAAGATAGTCTGCGTAAAATTGACGCA
TGCATTCTTGAAATATTGCTCTCTCTTTCTAAATAGCGCGAATCCGTCGCTGTGCATTTAGGACATCTCA
GTCGCCGCTTGGAGCTCCCGTGAGGCGTGCTTGTCAATGCGGTAAGTGTCACTGATTTTGAACTATAACG
ACCGCGTGAGTCAAAATGACGCATGATTATCTTTTACGTGACTTTTAAGATTTAACTCATACGATAATTA
TATTGTTATTTCATGTTCTACTTACGTGATAACTTATTATATATATATTTTCTTGTTATAGATATCATGT
ACAAAAAAGCAGGCTTTAAAGGAACCAATTCAGTCGACTGGACCCGGTAC
